Addgene plasmid #13418: pFbx15(-522/+114)-Luc
Depositing lab: Shinya Yamanaka. Depositing organization: Kyoto University, Center for iPS Cell Research and Application. Publication: Fbx15 is a novel target of Oct3/4 but is dispensable for embryonic stem cell self-renewal and mouse development. Tokuzawa Y, Kaiho E, Maruyama M, Takahashi K, Mitsui K, Maeda M, Niwa H, Yamanaka S. Mol Cell Biol. 2003 Apr . 23(8):2699-708. 10.1128/MCB.23.8.2699-2708.2003 PubMed 12665572.
Backbone
  Vector backbone: pGV-BM2
  Backbone size w/o insert (bp): 4800
  Vector type: Mammalian Expression, Luciferase
Growth in bacteria
  Bacterial resistance: Ampicillin, 100 μg/mL
  Growth temperature: 37°C
  Growth strain: DH5alpha
  Copy number: High Copy
Gene/Insert
  Gene/Insert name: Upstream region of mouse Fbx15 gene
  Species: M. musculus (mouse)
  Insert size (bp): 636
  Mutation: None
  Cloning method: Restriction Enzyme; 5′ cloning site EcoRI (not destroyed); 3′ cloning site MunI (destroyed during cloning)
  Sequencing primers: 5′ pGV-2U
Terms and licenses: Academic/Nonprofit Terms; Industry Terms: Not Available to Industry
Depositor comments: The sequence of primer pGV-2U is ACT AAC ATA CGC TCT CCA TCA A.
How to cite: pFbx15(-522/+114)-Luc was a gift from Shinya Yamanaka (Addgene plasmid # 13418 ; http://n2t.net/addgene:13418 ; RRID:Addgene_13418)
