[The description below was written by a language model from this plasmid's Addgene catalogue record.]
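Description:
pFbx15(-522/+114)-Luc is a luciferase reporter plasmid for mammalian cells, built on the roughly 4.8 kb pGV-BM2 backbone. It is propagated in E. coli as a high-copy plasmid under ampicillin selection. The record gives no feature table, so the origin of replication, the type of luciferase gene, the polyadenylation signal and any minimal promoter carried by the backbone are not stated. No mammalian selection marker is listed either.

The insert is a 636 bp fragment of the upstream region of the mouse Fbx15 gene, unmutated. As the name indicates, it spans positions -522 to +114, presumably numbered relative to the transcription start site, so it would cover proximal 5′ flanking sequence and the beginning of the transcribed region. It was cloned by restriction digestion, with the EcoRI site at the 5′ junction preserved and the MunI site at the 3′ junction destroyed, as expected when MunI and EcoRI compatible ends are joined. Placed in a luciferase reporter vector, the fragment is meant to control luciferase expression, so light output after transfection reports the transcriptional activity of this Fbx15 regulatory region.

The associated study identified Fbx15 as a target of the pluripotency factor Oct3/4 in embryonic stem cells. The coordinates in the name suggest that this construct may belong to a series of promoter fragments of defined length, although the record does not say so. Its typical use is in transient reporter assays that compare Fbx15 promoter activity between cell types or differentiation states. It can also be used to test how the region responds to candidate transcription factors such as Oct3/4.
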