>Addgene plasmid #13418 | pFbx15(-522/+114)-Luc | addgene partial sequence | sequence record 19795 | RVprimer3 5'-CTAGCAAAATAGGCTGTCCC-3'
TTCTCTATCGATAGGTACCGGTCTAGATTGAATTCCTAGGGGCTTGTTAGATAAACTGTTAAGGTGGACC
AACCAGCTAGCTAGTTTGGAAAGAAGTGTGGATAGCTCAATGACAAGAATCCCTGGCTGCTAAGCAAACT
GCCTCACCCTACTTTGAGGACTTGTAAGGTGAGTGGCCTTGTAAAGTCTCATACTTAGGGTCTGAGCAAG
GGTGGTGTAATGGCTATTCTTGGTTGTCAACTTGACTATGTCTGGAACGAACTTCAGGTCAGAATTGGAG
GGCTCACCTGTGATCCAGATCTTGAGGCTTAAAAACACAAGTTTCTGATCTGGATCTTGGCATGGAGATC
TTGAGGCATAGTGGCTATGAAAAGCTTAGCCCCAGGCAAGGTAGTACACGCCTTTAATTCCGGGAGACTA
AGGCAAGGAGATCTCTGAGTTCAAGGTCAGCCTGGAAGAGAACTAATCCCAGATCAAGGTGTGGTTGTAA
CACCTTTAATCTGGGCCCTAACTTCTTTTGGAGACTATATAAGGACATCTTCGCCTGCTTCCACTTACTT
GCCTGTCCAAGATCTGTTGGAATCTGCTTCTACAGAAGACCAGCTGAAACAAATAGCTTCGTGGGACTGA
GCACAACTACTAGATTCTTGGACTTCCGTTCACAGCTGCCAATTCAATCTAGACCGGTACCGAGCTCTTA
CGCGTGCTAGCCCGGGCTCGAGATCTG
